>Addgene plasmid #67459 | pDEST47-ARL2 | addgene partial sequence | sequence record 118171 | GFPfusionREV 5'-CTCCACTGACAGAAAATTTG-3'
AGAATTGGGACAACTCCAGTGAAAAGTTCTTCTCCTTTGCTAGCCATTCTAGATCGAACCACTTTGTACA
AGAAAGCTGGGTCCTATCAGTCAGCTGTGAAAATGCGGCTGGAAATGTCATCCAGGAGCCAGTCGATGCC
CGGCAGCAGGTTCTCCCCGGTGACGGCGCTGCAGCCCTGGATGCACCAGTGGTGGCTGCGGATGGAGTCC
AGCTCCAGGGCCTCGCGGATGGCGTTAGAGGACAGTGCTCCAGGCAGGTCCTGCTTATTAGCAAAGATGA
GGAGGGTTGCTCCGGCCAGGCGCTCCTCCACCAGCAGGCTCTGGAGCTCCCGCTGGCAGTCCTGCATGCG
CTGGCGGTCTGCGCTGTCCACTACCCAGATGAGGCCATCGGTGCTCTCAAAGTAGTTCCGCCAGTAGGAC
CGCAGGGACTTCTGGCCACCCACATCCCAGATGTTCAGCTTGAATCCTCGGTGCTCCAGGGTCTTGATGT
TGAAGCCCAGCGTTGGGGAGATGGTGTCGATGTCCTCCCCATTGAACTTCTTCAGGATGGTTGTCTTTCC
AGCATTGTCCAGGCCAAGCATGAGCAGTCGCAGCTCCCGCTCTTTCTGCTTCATCTTCTTCAGAATGGTC
AGGAGCCCCATGGTTCTATCTCCTTCTAAGCCTGCTTTTTTGTACAAACTTGTTTGATCAAGCTTAACTA
GCCAGCTTGGGTCTCCCTATAGTGAGTCGTATTAATTTCGATAAGCCAGTAAGCAGTGGGTTCTCTAGTT
AGCCAGAGAGCTCTGCTTATATAGACCTCCCACCGTACACGCCTACCGCCCATTTGCGTCAATGGGGCGG
AGTTGTTACGACATTTTGGAAAGTCCCGTTGATTTTGGTGCCAAAACAAACTCCCA
