[The description below was written by a language model from this plasmid's Addgene catalogue record.]
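Description:
pDEST47-ARL2 is a mammalian expression plasmid built on the commercial Gateway destination vector pcDNA-DEST47, carrying the human ARL2 open reading frame, which encodes an ARF-like small GTPase of the ARF family. The insert was introduced by Gateway recombination and sits downstream of the CMV promoter, which drives strong constitutive transcription in most mammalian cell lines. The plasmid is propagated in standard E. coli cloning strains as a high-copy construct under ampicillin selection. It also carries a neomycin resistance marker, so transfected mammalian cells can be selected with G418 to establish stable lines.

The key design point is the relationship between the insert and the backbone's tag. pcDNA-DEST47 is designed to fuse GFP to the C-terminus of a recombined open reading frame, and the use of a GFP reverse primer for sequencing is consistent with that coding region lying downstream of the insert. Here, however, ARL2 retains its native stop codon, so translation terminates at the end of the ARL2 coding sequence and no GFP fusion is made. The product is therefore untagged, native-sequence human ARL2, which avoids possible interference from a bulky C-terminal tag.

The construct belongs to a collection of plasmids for expressing or knocking down human ARF family GTPases, and it is suited to transient or stable overexpression of unmodified ARL2 in mammalian cells. No feature table was supplied, so details such as the polyadenylation signal, replication origins and recombination site remnants are not stated in the record.
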