Addgene plasmid #67459: pDEST47-ARL2
Purpose: Mammalian expression of hArl2 with stop codon (native expression)
Depositing lab: Richard Kahn. Depositing organization: Emory University. Publication: Tool box: Plasmids for the expression or knockdown of human ARF Family GTPases (ARF/ARL/SAR) and their co-expression in bacteria with N-myristoyltransferases. Kerr SC, Kahn RA. Cell Logist. 2015 Sep 21;5(3):e1090523. doi: 10.1080/21592799.2015.1090523. eCollection 2015 Jul-Sep. PubMed 27057421.
Backbone
  Vector backbone: pcDNA-DEST47
  Backbone manufacturer: Life Technologies
  Vector type: Mammalian Expression
  Selectable markers: Neomycin (select with G418)
Growth in bacteria
  Bacterial resistance: Ampicillin, 100 μg/mL
  Growth temperature: 37°C
  Growth strain: DH5alpha
  Copy number: High Copy
Gene/Insert
  Gene/Insert name: ARL2 (alt name: pRK7s-D47)
  Species: H. sapiens (human)
  Entrez Gene: ARL2 (a.k.a. ARFL2, MRCS1)
  Promoter: CMV
  Cloning method: Gateway Cloning
  Sequencing primers: 5′ CMV-F; 3′ GFP-R
Terms and licenses: Academic/Nonprofit Terms; Industry Terms: Not Available to Industry
Depositor comments: Note that the insert contains its native stop codon and does not produce a fusion protein with GFP.
How to cite: pDEST47-ARL2 was a gift from Richard Kahn (Addgene plasmid # 67459 ; http://n2t.net/addgene:67459 ; RRID:Addgene_67459)
